LOCUS       Exported 8714 bp ds-DNA circular SYN 12-MAY-2021
DEFINITION  Expression of G protein-coupled receptors for PRESTO-Tango: parallel
            receptorome expression and screening via transcriptional output,
            with transcriptional activation following arrestin translocation.
ACCESSION   .
VERSION     .
KEYWORDS    GPR56-Tango
SOURCE      synthetic DNA construct
  ORGANISM  synthetic DNA construct
REFERENCE   1 (bases 1 to 8714)
  AUTHORS   Kroeze WK, Sassano MF, Huang XP, Lansu K, McCorvy JD, Giguere PM,
            Sciaky N, Roth BL
  TITLE     PRESTO-Tango as an open-source resource for interrogation of the
            druggable human GPCRome.
  JOURNAL   Nat Struct Mol Biol. 2015 May;22(5):362-9. doi: 10.1038/nsmb.3014.
            Epub 2015 Apr 20.
  PUBMED    25895059
REFERENCE   2 (bases 1 to 8714)
  AUTHORS   .
  TITLE     Direct Submission
  JOURNAL   Exported May 12, 2021 from SnapGene Server 1.1.58
            http://www.snapgene.com
FEATURES             Location/Qualifiers
     source          1..8714
                     /organism="synthetic DNA construct"
                     /mol_type="other DNA"
     enhancer        1..380
                     /label=CMV enhancer
                     /note="human cytomegalovirus immediate early enhancer"
     promoter        381..584
                     /label=CMV promoter
                     /note="human cytomegalovirus (CMV) immediate early
                     promoter"
     primer_bind     535..555
                     /label=CMV-F
                     /note="Human CMV immediate early promoter, forward primer"
     primer_bind     629..648
                     /label=T7
                     /note="T7 promoter, forward primer"
     promoter        629..647
                     /label=T7 promoter
                     /note="promoter for bacteriophage T7 RNA polymerase"
     CDS             3038..4039
                     /codon_start=1
                     /product="tetracycline-controlled transactivator,
                     comprising a fusion of the tetracycline repressor TetR with
                     the C-terminal activation domain of herpes simplex virus
                     VP16"
                     /label=tTA
                     /note="In the Tet-Off(R) system, tTA binds to the
                     Tet-responsive element and stimulates transcription only in
                     the absence of tetracycline or doxycycline."
                     /translation="RLDKSKVINSALELLNEVGIEGLTTRKLAQKLGVEQPTLYWHVKN
                     KRALLDALAIEMLDRHHTHFCPLEGESWQDFLRNNAKSFRCALLSHRDGAKVHLGTRPT
                     EKQYETLENQLAFLCQQGFSLENALYALSAVGHFTLGCVLEDQEHQVAKEERETPTTDS
                     MPPLLRQAIELFDHQGAEPAFLFGLELIICGLEKQLKCESGSAYSRARTKNNYGSTIEG
                     LLDLPDDDAPEEAGLAAPRLSFLPAGHTRRLSTAPPTDVSLGDELHLDGEDVAMAHADA
                     LDDFDLDMLGDGDSPGPGFTPHDSAPYGALDMADFEFEQMFTDALGIDEYGG"
     primer_bind     complement(3105..3124)
                     /label=Tet-R
                     /note="Tetracycline resistance gene, reverse primer"
     primer_bind     complement(4071..4088)
                     /label=BGH-rev
                     /note="Bovine growth hormone terminator, reverse primer.
                     Also called BGH reverse"
     polyA_signal    4077..4301
                     /label=bGH poly(A) signal
                     /note="bovine growth hormone polyadenylation signal"
     rep_origin      4347..4775
                     /direction=RIGHT
                     /label=f1 ori
                     /note="f1 bacteriophage origin of replication; arrow
                     indicates direction of (+) strand synthesis"
     primer_bind     complement(4434..4453)
                     /label=F1ori-R
                     /note="F1 origin, reverse primer"
     primer_bind     4644..4665
                     /label=F1ori-F
                     /note="F1 origin, forward primer"
     primer_bind     complement(4784..4804)
                     /label=pBABE 3'
                     /note="SV40 enhancer, reverse primer for pBABE vectors"
     promoter        4789..5118
                     /label=SV40 promoter
                     /note="SV40 enhancer and early promoter"
     rep_origin      4969..5104
                     /label=SV40 ori
                     /note="SV40 origin of replication"
     primer_bind     5031..5050
                     /label=SV40pro-F
                     /note="SV40 promoter/origin, forward primer"
     CDS             5185..5979
                     /codon_start=1
                     /gene="aph(3')-II (or nptII)"
                     /product="aminoglycoside phosphotransferase from Tn5"
                     /label=NeoR/KanR
                     /note="confers resistance to neomycin, kanamycin, and G418
                     (Geneticin(R))"
                     /translation="MIEQDGLHAGSPAAWVERLFGYDWAQQTIGCSDAAVFRLSAQGRP
                     VLFVKTDLSGALNELQDEAARLSWLATTGVPCAAVLDVVTEAGRDWLLLGEVPGQDLLS
                     SHLAPAEKVSIMADAMRRLHTLDPATCPFDHQAKHRIERARTRMEAGLVDQDDLDEEHQ
                     GLAPAELFARLKARMPDGEDLVVTHGDACLPNIMVENGRFSGFIDCGRLGVADRYQDIA
                     LATRDIAEELGGEWADRFLVLYGIAAPDSQRIAFYRLLDEFF"
     primer_bind     complement(5239..5258)
                     /label=Neo-R
                     /note="Neomycin resistance gene, reverse primer"
     primer_bind     5849..5868
                     /label=Neo-F
                     /note="Neomycin resistance gene, forward primer"
     polyA_signal    6153..6274
                     /label=SV40 poly(A) signal
                     /note="SV40 polyadenylation signal"
     primer_bind     complement(6190..6209)
                     /label=SV40pA-R
                     /note="SV40 polyA, reverse primer"
     primer_bind     6244..6263
                     /label=EBV-rev
                     /note="SV40 polyA terminator, reverse primer"
     primer_bind     complement(6323..6339)
                     /label=M13 rev
                     /note="common sequencing primer, one of multiple similar
                     variants"
     primer_bind     complement(6323..6339)
                     /label=M13 Reverse
                     /note="In lacZ gene. Also called M13-rev"
     primer_bind     complement(6336..6358)
                     /label=M13/pUC Reverse
                     /note="In lacZ gene"
     protein_bind    6347..6363
                     /label=lac operator
                     /bound_moiety="lac repressor encoded by lacI"
                     /note="The lac repressor binds to the lac operator to
                     inhibit transcription in E. coli. This inhibition can be
                     relieved by adding lactose or
                     isopropyl-beta-D-thiogalactopyranoside (IPTG)."
     promoter        complement(6371..6401)
                     /label=lac promoter
                     /note="promoter for the E. coli lac operon"
     protein_bind    6416..6437
                     /label=CAP binding site
                     /bound_moiety="E. coli catabolite activator protein"
                     /note="CAP binding activates transcription in the presence
                     of cAMP."
     primer_bind     complement(6554..6571)
                     /label=L4440
                     /note="L4440 vector, forward primer"
     rep_origin      complement(6725..7313)
                     /direction=LEFT
                     /label=ori
                     /note="high-copy-number ColE1/pMB1/pBR322/pUC origin of
                     replication"
     primer_bind     complement(6805..6824)
                     /label=pBR322ori-F
                     /note="pBR322 origin, forward primer"
     CDS             complement(7484..8344)
                     /codon_start=1
                     /gene="bla"
                     /product="beta-lactamase"
                     /label=AmpR
                     /note="confers resistance to ampicillin, carbenicillin, and
                     related antibiotics"
                     /translation="MSIQHFRVALIPFFAAFCLPVFAHPETLVKVKDAEDQLGARVGYI
                     ELDLNSGKILESFRPEERFPMMSTFKVLLCGAVLSRIDAGQEQLGRRIHYSQNDLVEYS
                     PVTEKHLTDGMTVRELCSAAITMSDNTAANLLLTTIGGPKELTAFLHNMGDHVTRLDRW
                     EPELNEAIPNDERDTTMPVAMATTLRKLLTGELLTLASRQQLIDWMEADKVAGPLLRSA
                     LPAGWFIADKSGAGERGSRGIIAALGPDGKPSRIVVIYTTGSQATMDERNRQIAEIGAS
                     LIKHW"
     primer_bind     8107..8126
                     /label=Amp-R
                     /note="Ampicillin resistance gene, reverse primer"
     promoter        complement(8345..8449)
                     /gene="bla"
                     /label=AmpR promoter
     primer_bind     complement(8524..8543)
                     /label=pRS-marker
                     /note="pRS vectors, use to sequence yeast selectable
                     marker"
ORIGIN
        1 gacattgatt attgactagt tattaatagt aatcaattac ggggtcatta gttcatagcc
       61 catatatgga gttccgcgtt acataactta cggtaaatgg cccgcctggc tgaccgccca
      121 acgacccccg cccattgacg tcaataatga cgtatgttcc catagtaacg ccaataggga
      181 ctttccattg acgtcaatgg gtggagtatt tacggtaaac tgcccacttg gcagtacatc
      241 aagtgtatca tatgccaagt acgcccccta ttgacgtcaa tgacggtaaa tggcccgcct
      301 ggcattatgc ccagtacatg accttatggg actttcctac ttggcagtac atctacgtat
      361 tagtcatcgc tattaccatg gtgatgcggt tttggcagta catcaatggg cgtggatagc
      421 ggtttgactc acggggattt ccaagtctcc accccattga cgtcaatggg agtttgtttt
      481 ggcaccaaaa tcaacgggac tttccaaaat gtcgtaacaa ctccgcccca ttgacgcaaa
      541 tgggcggtag gcgtgtacgg tgggaggtct atataagcag agctctctgg ctaactagag
      601 aacccactgc ttactggctt atcgaaatta atacgactca ctatagggag acccaagctg
      661 gctagcgttt aaacttaagc ttggtaccga gctcggatcc actagtccag tgtggtggaa
      721 ttctgcagat atccagcaca gtggcggccg cgccaccatg aagacgatca tcgccctgag
      781 ctacatcttc tgcctggtat tcgccgacta caaggacgat gatgacgcca gcatcgatat
      841 gacaccacag agcctcctgc aaacgaccct tttcctcctg tcactgctct tcttggtcca
      901 aggggctcat gggcggggac atcgcgagga tttcagattt tgcagtcagc gcaatcaaac
      961 acaccgaagt agtctccact acaagcccac acctgacctg cggatctcca tcgaaaactc
     1021 cgaggaggcc ctgaccgtcc atgctccttt tcctgccgcc catcctgcct ctcggagctt
     1081 tcctgatccc cgcgggcttt accacttctg cctgtattgg aacaggcacg ccggccgctt
     1141 gcacctgctc tacggaaaac gggattttct gctgtctgac aaagcctctt ctctgctttg
     1201 tttccagcac caggaggaaa gtcttgccca gggaccaccc ctcctggcca cctcagttac
     1261 ctcatggtgg agccctcaga acatctctct tcccagtgct gcctccttta cattcagttt
     1321 tcacagcccc ccccatacag ccgcccacaa cgcctcagtg gacatgtgtg aactgaagcg
     1381 ggacctccag ctgctttcac agtttcttaa gcatccccag aaggcctctc gacgacccag
     1441 tgcggcaccg gctagtcagc agctccaatc cctggaatca aagctgacta gcgtaaggtt
     1501 catgggtgac atggtgagtt tcgaggagga taggataaat gctaccgtgt ggaagctgca
     1561 gccgaccgcc gggctgcagg accttcacat ccacagtcgc caggaagaag aacagagcga
     1621 gattatggaa tacagtgtcc ttctcccgag gacgctgttt cagaggacga aaggcaggtc
     1681 cggggaagcc gagaagcgcc tcctgctcgt ggacttctct agccaagccc tgtttcaaga
     1741 caagaattct agtcaggttt tgggagaaaa agtactggga atcgtcgtgc agaataccaa
     1801 ggtggccaat ctgaccgagc ccgtggtcct cacatttcag catcagctgc agcccaagaa
     1861 cgtgaccctg caatgcgtgt tttgggtgga agaccctact ctttcaagcc ccggccattg
     1921 gagttctgct ggctgcgaaa ctgtgcggag agagacacaa acttcctgtt tctgtaatca
     1981 cctcacatat tttgccgtcc ttatggtttc atctgtagaa gtcgacgccg tccataaaca
     2041 ctacctttcc ttgctgagct atgtggggtg tgttgtcagc gctctcgcct gtctggtgac
     2101 aatcgcagcg tacctgtgca gccgggtgcc actgccgtgc cggcgcaaac ctagggacta
     2161 taccataaag gtacacatga atttgctcct tgcagttttc ctcctggata cctcctttct
     2221 gctcagtgag ccagtggcgt tgaccgggag cgaggcaggg tgccgagcga gtgctatctt
     2281 cctccatttc tctcttctga cttgccttag ttggatggga ctggaaggct acaatcttta
     2341 caggctggtg gtcgaggtgt ttggaaccta tgtacccggc tacctgctga agctgtccgc
     2401 tatgggctgg ggttttccca tattcctcgt tacactggtc gccctggttg atgtagataa
     2461 ttacggacca attattcttg ccgtgcatag gaccccggag ggcgtaatct atcccagcat
     2521 gtgctggatc agggattcac ttgtttctta catcacaaat cttggactct ttagcttggt
     2581 ctttcttttc aacatggcaa tgctggctac catggtggtc cagatcctgc gcctgagacc
     2641 ccatacacag aagtggagcc acgtacttac tttgctcggc ctgtcacttg tcctcggcct
     2701 tccttgggcc ctgatattct tctcattcgc tagcgggacc ttccagctgg tagtcctcta
     2761 cttgttttcc attatcacat ctttccaggg ctttctcatt ttcatctggt attggagcat
     2821 gagactgcag gcccggggtg gtcctagccc gttgaagtcc aatagcgact ctgctcgact
     2881 tcctatctcc agcggttcca catcttccag tcgcatcatc gataccggtg gacgcacccc
     2941 acccagcctg ggtccccaag atgagtcctg caccaccgcc agctcctccc tggccaagga
     3001 cacttcatcg accggtgaga acctgtactt ccagctaaga ttagataaaa gtaaagtgat
     3061 taacagcgca ttagagctgc ttaatgaggt cggaatcgaa ggtttaacaa cccgtaaact
     3121 cgcccagaag ctaggtgtag agcagcctac attgtattgg catgtaaaaa ataagcgggc
     3181 tttgctcgac gccttagcca ttgagatgtt agataggcac catactcact tttgcccttt
     3241 agaaggggaa agctggcaag attttttacg taataacgct aaaagtttta gatgtgcttt
     3301 actaagtcat cgcgatggag caaaagtaca tttaggtaca cggcctacag aaaaacagta
     3361 tgaaactctc gaaaatcaat tagccttttt atgccaacaa ggtttttcac tagagaatgc
     3421 attatatgca ctcagcgctg tggggcattt tactttaggt tgcgtattgg aagatcaaga
     3481 gcatcaagtc gctaaagaag aaagggaaac acctactact gatagtatgc cgccattatt
     3541 acgacaagct atcgaattat ttgatcacca aggtgcagag ccagccttct tattcggcct
     3601 tgaattgatc atatgcggat tagaaaaaca acttaaatgt gaaagtgggt ccgcgtacag
     3661 ccgcgcgcgt acgaaaaaca attacgggtc taccatcgag ggcctgctcg atctcccgga
     3721 cgacgacgcc cccgaagagg cggggctggc ggctccgcgc ctgtcctttc tccccgcggg
     3781 acacacgcgc agactgtcga cggccccccc gaccgatgtc agcctggggg acgagctcca
     3841 cttagacggc gaggacgtgg cgatggcgca tgccgacgcg ctagacgatt tcgatctgga
     3901 catgttgggg gacggggatt ccccgggtcc gggatttacc ccccacgact ccgcccccta
     3961 cggcgctctg gatatggccg acttcgagtt tgagcagatg tttaccgatg cccttggaat
     4021 tgacgagtac ggtgggtagt ctagagggcc cgtttaaacc cgctgatcag cctcgactgt
     4081 gccttctagt tgccagccat ctgttgtttg cccctccccc gtgccttcct tgaccctgga
     4141 aggtgccact cccactgtcc tttcctaata aaatgaggaa attgcatcgc attgtctgag
     4201 taggtgtcat tctattctgg ggggtggggt ggggcaggac agcaaggggg aggattggga
     4261 agacaatagc aggcatgctg gggatgcggt gggctctatg gcttctgagg cggaaagaac
     4321 cagctggggc tctagggggt atccccnnnn nnnnnnnnnn nnnnnnnnnn nnnnnnnnnn
     4381 nnnnnnnnnn nnnnnnnnnn nnnnnnnnnn nnnnnnnnnn nnnnnnnnnn nnnnnnnnnn
     4441 nnnnnnnnnn nnnnnnnnnn nnnnnnnnnn cnnnnnnnnn nnnnnnnnnn nnnnnnnnnn
     4501 nnnnnnnnnn nnnnnnnnnn nnnnnnnnnn nnnnnnnnnn nnnnnnnnnn nnnnnnnnnn
     4561 nnannnnnnn nnnnnnnnnn nnnnnnnnnn nnnnnnnnnn nnnnnnnnnn nncctttgac
     4621 gttggagtcc acgttcttta atagtggact cttgttccaa actggaacaa cactcaaccc
     4681 tatctcggtc tattcttttg atttataagg gattttgccg atttcggcct attggttaaa
     4741 aaatgagctg atttaacaaa aatttaacgc gaattaattc tgtggaatgt gtgtcagtta
     4801 gggtgtggaa agtccccagg ctccccagca ggcagaagta tgcaaagcat gcatctcaat
     4861 tagtcagcaa ccaggtgtgg aaagtcccca ggctccccag caggcagaag tatgcaaagc
     4921 atgcatctca attagtcagc aaccatagtc ccgcccctaa ctccgcccat cccgccccta
     4981 actccgccca gttccgccca ttctccgccc catggctgac taattttttt tatttatgca
     5041 gaggccgagg ccgcctctgc ctctgagcta ttccagaagt agtgaggagg cttttttgga
     5101 ggcctaggct tttgcaaaaa gctcccggga gcttgtatat ccattttcgg atctgatcaa
     5161 gagacaggat gaggatcgtt tcgcatgatt gaacaagatg gattgcacgc aggttctccg
     5221 gccgcttggg tggagaggct attcggctat gactgggcac aacagacaat cggctgctct
     5281 gatgccgccg tgttccggct gtcagcgcag gggcgcccgg ttctttttgt caagaccgac
     5341 ctgtccggtg ccctgaatga actgcaggac gaggcagcgc ggctatcgtg gctggccacg
     5401 acgggcgttc cttgcgcagc tgtgctcgac gttgtcactg aagcgggaag ggactggctg
     5461 ctattgggcg aagtgccggg gcaggatctc ctgtcatctc accttgctcc tgccgagaaa
     5521 gtatccatca tggctgatgc aatgcggcgg ctgcatacgc ttgatccggc tacctgccca
     5581 ttcgaccacc aagcgaaaca tcgcatcgag cgagcacgta ctcggatgga agccggtctt
     5641 gtcgatcagg atgatctgga cgaagagcat caggggctcg cgccagccga actgttcgcc
     5701 aggctcaagg cgcgcatgcc cgacggcgag gatctcgtcg tgacccatgg cgatgcctgc
     5761 ttgccgaata tcatggtgga aaatggccgc ttttctggat tcatcgactg tggccggctg
     5821 ggtgtggcgg accgctatca ggacatagcg ttggctaccc gtgatattgc tgaagagctt
     5881 ggcggcgaat gggctgaccg cttcctcgtg ctttacggta tcgccgctcc cgattcgcag
     5941 cgcatcgcct tctatcgcct tcttgacgag ttcttctgag cgggactctg gggttcgaaa
     6001 tgaccgacca agcgacgccc aacctgccat cacgagattt cgattccacc gccgccttct
     6061 atgaaaggtt gggcttcgga atcgttttcc gggacgccgg ctggatgatc ctccagcgcg
     6121 gggatctcat gctggagttc ttcgcccacc ccaacttgtt tattgcagct tataatggtt
     6181 acaaataaag caatagcatc acaaatttca caaataaagc atttttttca ctgcattcta
     6241 gttgtggttt gtccaaactc atcaatgtat cttatcatgt ctgtataccg tcgacctcta
     6301 gctagagctt ggcgtaatca tggtcatagc tgtttcctgt gtgaaattgt tatccgctca
     6361 caattccaca caacatacga gccggaagca taaagtgtaa agcctggggt gcctaatgag
     6421 tgagctaact cacattaatt gcgttgcgct cactgcccgc tttccagtcg ggaaacctgt
     6481 cgtgccagct gcattaatga atcggccaac gcgcggggag aggcggtttg cgtattgggc
     6541 gctcttccgc ttcctcgctc actgactcgc tgcgctcggt cgttcggctg cggcgagcgg
     6601 tatcagctca ctcaaaggcg gtaatacggt tatccacaga atcaggggat aacgcaggaa
     6661 agaacatgtg agcaaaaggc cagcaaaagg ccaggaaccg taaaaaggcc gcgttgctgg
     6721 cgtttttcca taggctccgc ccccctgacg agcatcacaa aaatcgacgc tcaagtcaga
     6781 ggtggcgaaa cccgacagga ctataaagat accaggcgtt tccccctgga agctccctcg
     6841 tgcgctctcc tgttccgacc ctgccgctta ccggatacct gtccgccttt ctcccttcgg
     6901 gaagcgtggc gctttctcat agctcacgct gtaggtatct cagttcggtg taggtcgttc
     6961 gctccaagct gggctgtgtg cacgaacccc ccgttcagcc cgaccgctgc gccttatccg
     7021 gtaactatcg tcttgagtcc aacccggtaa gacacgactt atcgccactg gcagcagcca
     7081 ctggtaacag gattagcaga gcgaggtatg taggcggtgc tacagagttc ttgaagtggt
     7141 ggcctaacta cggctacact agaagaacag tatttggtat ctgcgctctg ctgaagccag
     7201 ttaccttcgg aaaaagagtt ggtagctctt gatccggcaa acaaaccacc gctggtagcg
     7261 gtggtttttt tgtttgcaag cagcagatta cgcgcagaaa aaaaggatct caagaagatc
     7321 ctttgatctt ttctacgggg tctgacgctc agtggaacga aaactcacgt taagggattt
     7381 tggtcatgag attatcaaaa aggatcttca cctagatcct tttaaattaa aaatgaagtt
     7441 ttaaatcaat ctaaagtata tatgagtaaa cttggtctga cagttaccaa tgcttaatca
     7501 gtgaggcacc tatctcagcg atctgtctat ttcgttcatc catagttgcc tgactccccg
     7561 tcgtgtagat aactacgata cgggagggct taccatctgg ccccagtgct gcaatgatac
     7621 cgcgagaccc acgctcaccg gctccagatt tatcagcaat aaaccagcca gccggaaggg
     7681 ccgagcgcag aagtggtcct gcaactttat ccgcctccat ccagtctatt aattgttgcc
     7741 gggaagctag agtaagtagt tcgccagtta atagtttgcg caacgttgtt gccattgcta
     7801 caggcatcgt ggtgtcacgc tcgtcgtttg gtatggcttc attcagctcc ggttcccaac
     7861 gatcaaggcg agttacatga tcccccatgt tgtgcaaaaa agcggttagc tccttcggtc
     7921 ctccgatcgt tgtcagaagt aagttggccg cagtgttatc actcatggtt atggcagcac
     7981 tgcataattc tcttactgtc atgccatccg taagatgctt ttctgtgact ggtgagtact
     8041 caaccaagtc attctgagaa tagtgtatgc ggcgaccgag ttgctcttgc ccggcgtcaa
     8101 tacgggataa taccgcgcca catagcagaa ctttaaaagt gctcatcatt ggaaaacgtt
     8161 cttcggggcg aaaactctca aggatcttac cgctgttgag atccagttcg atgtaaccca
     8221 ctcgtgcacc caactgatct tcagcatctt ttactttcac cagcgtttct gggtgagcaa
     8281 aaacaggaag gcaaaatgcc gcaaaaaagg gaataagggc gacacggaaa tgttgaatac
     8341 tcatactctt cctttttcaa tattattgaa gcatttatca gggttattgt ctcatgagcg
     8401 gatacatatt tgaatgtatt tagaaaaata aacaaatagg ggttccgcgc acatttcccc
     8461 gaaaagtgcc acctgacgtc gacggatcgg gagatctccc gatcccctat ggtgcactct
     8521 cagtacaatc tgctctgatg ccgcatagtt aagccagtat ctgctccctg cttgtgtgtt
     8581 ggaggtcgct gagtagtgcg cgagcaaaat ttaagctaca acaaggcaag gcttgaccga
     8641 caattgcatg aagaatctgc ttagggttag gcgttttgcg ctgcttcgcg atgtacgggc
     8701 cagatatacg cgtt
//
